>Addgene plasmid #235003 | pDest17_AKAP8 LCD (1-367) | addgene full sequence | sequence record 466925 | Addgene NGS Result
AGATCTCGATCCCGCGAAATTAATACGACTCACTATAGGGAGACCACAACGGTTTCCCTCTAGAAATAAT
TTTGTTTAACTTTAAGAAGGAGATATACATATGTCGTACTACCATCACCATCACCATCACCTCGAATCAA
CAAGTTTGTACAAAAAAGCAGGCTCCGAAAACCTGTATTTCCAGGGCAGCATGGATCAGGGTTATGGTGG
TTATGGCGCCTGGAGTGCCGGTCCGGCCAATACCCAGGGTGCCTATGGCACCGGCGTTGCCAGCTGGCAG
GGCTATGAAAATTATAATTATTACGGTGCACAGAACACCAGTGTTACCACCGGTGCAACCTATAGCTATG
GCCCGGCAAGCTGGGAAGCCGCCAAAGCAAATGATGGTGGTCTGGCCGCAGGTGCCCCGGCTATGCATAT
GGCAAGCTATGGTCCGGAACCGTGCACCGATAATAGTGATAGCCTGATTGCAAAAATTAACCAGCGCCTG
GATATGATGAGCAAAGAAGGTGGTCGTGGCGGCAGCGGCGGTGGTGGTGAAGGTATTCAGGATCGTGAAA
GCAGTTTTCGTTTTCAGCCGTTTGAAAGCTATGATAGCCGCCCGTGTCTGCCGGAACATAATCCGTATCG
CCCGAGCTATAGCTATGATTATGAATTTGATCTGGGCAGCGATCGTAATGGTAGTTTTGGTGGCCAGTAT
AGCGAATGCCGTGATCCGGCCCGCGAACGTGGCAGCCTGGATGGTTTTATGCGTGGCCGTGGCCAGGGCC
GTTTTCAGGATCGCAGTAATCCGGGTACCTTTATGCGCAGCGATCCGTTTGTGCCGCCGGCAGCAAGTAG
CGAACCGCTGAGCACCCCGTGGAATGAACTGAATTATGTTGGTGGTCGCGGCCTGGGTGGCCCGTCACCT
AGTCGTCCGCCGCCTAGCCTGTTTAGTCAGAGCATGGCACCGGATTATGGTGTTATGGGCATGCAGGGTG
CAGGCGGTTATGATAGCACCATGCCGTATGGCTGCGGTCGTAGTCAGCCGCGTATGCGCGATCGTGATCG
TCCGAAACGCCGCGGCTTTGATCGCTTTGGTCCGGATGGTACCGGCCGTAAACGCAAACAGTTTCAGCTG
TATGAAGAACCGGATACCAAACTGGCCCGCGTTGATAGTGAAGGCGATTTTAGCGAAAATGATGATGCAG
CAGGCGATTTTCGTAGTGGCGATGAAGAATTCAAAGGCGAAGATGAACTGTGCGATAGTGGCCGCCAGCG
CGGTGAAAAAGAAGATGAAGATGAAGACGTTTAAAACCCAGCTTTCTTGTACAAAGTGGTTGATTCGAGG
CTGCTAACAAAGCCCGAAAGGAAGCTGAGTTGGCTGCTGCCACCGCTGAGCAATAACTAGCATAACCCCT
TGGGGCCTCTAAACGGGTCTTGAGGGGTTTTTTGCTGAAAGGAGGAACTATATCCGGATATCCACAGGAC
GGGTGTGGTCGCCATGATCGCGTAGTCGATAGTGGCTCCAAGTAGCGAAGCGAGCAGGACTGGGCGGCGG
CCAAAGCGGTCGGACAGTGCTCCGAGAACGGGTGCGCATAGAAATTGCATCAACGCATATAGCGCTAGCA
GCACGCCATAGTGACTGGCGATGCTGTCGGAATGGACGATATCCCGCAAGAGGCCCGGCAGTACCGGCAT
AACCAAGCCTATGCCTACAGCATCCAGGGTGACGGTGCCGAGGATGACGATGAGCGCATTGTTAGATTTC
ATACACGGTGCCTGACTGCGTTAGCAATTTAACTGTGATAAACTACCGCATTAAAGCTTATCGATGATAA
GCTGTCAAACATGAGAATTCTTGAAGACGAAAGGGCCTCGTGATACGCCTATTTTTATAGGTTAATGTCA
TGATAATAATGGTTTCTTAGACGTCAGGTGGCACTTTTCGGGGAAATGTGCGCGGAACCCCTATTTGTTT
ATTTTTCTAAATACATTCAAATATGTATCCGCTCATGAGACAATAACCCTGATAAATGCTTCAATAATAT
TGAAAAAGGAAGAGTATGAGTATTCAACATTTCCGTGTCGCCCTTATTCCCTTTTTTGCGGCATTTTGCC
TTCCTGTTTTTGCTCACCCAGAAACGCTGGTGAAAGTAAAAGATGCTGAAGATCAGTTGGGTGCACGAGT
GGGTTACATCGAACTGGATCTCAACAGCGGTAAGATCCTTGAGAGTTTTCGCCCCGAAGAACGTTTTCCA
ATGATGAGCACTTTTAAAGTTCTGCTATGTGGCGCGGTATTATCCCGTGTTGACGCCGGGCAAGAGCAAC
TCGGTCGCCGCATACACTATTCTCAGAATGACTTGGTTGAGTACTCACCAGTCACAGAAAAGCATCTTAC
GGATGGCATGACAGTAAGAGAATTATGCAGTGCTGCCATAACCATGAGTGATAACACTGCGGCCAACTTA
CTTCTGACAACGATCGGAGGACCGAAGGAGCTAACCGCTTTTTTGCACAACATGGGGGATCATGTAACTC
GCCTTGATCGTTGGGAACCGGAGCTGAATGAAGCCATACCAAACGACGAGCGTGACACCACGATGCCTGC
AGCAATGGCAACAACGTTGCGCAAACTATTAACTGGCGAACTACTTACTCTAGCTTCCCGGCAACAATTA
ATAGACTGGATGGAGGCGGATAAAGTTGCAGGACCACTTCTGCGCTCGGCCCTTCCGGCTGGCTGGTTTA
TTGCTGATAAATCTGGAGCCGGTGAGCGTGGGTCTCGCGGTATCATTGCAGCACTGGGGCCAGATGGTAA
GCCCTCCCGTATCGTAGTTATCTACACGACGGGGAGTCAGGCAACTATGGATGAACGAAATAGACAGATC
GCTGAGATAGGTGCCTCACTGATTAAGCATTGGTAACTGTCAGACCAAGTTTACTCATATATACTTTAGA
TTGATTTAAAACTTCATTTTTAATTTAAAAGGATCTAGGTGAAGATCCTTTTTGATAATCTCATGACCAA
AATCCCTTAACGTGAGTTTTCGTTCCACTGAGCGTCAGACCCCGTAGAAAAGATCAAAGGATCTTCTTGA
GATCCTTTTTTTCTGCGCGTAATCTGCTGCTTGCAAACAAAAAAACCACCGCTACCAGCGGTGGTTTGTT
TGCCGGATCAAGAGCTACCAACTCTTTTTCCGAAGGTAACTGGCTTCAGCAGAGCGCAGATACCAAATAC
TGTCCTTCTAGTGTAGCCGTAGTTAGGCCACCACTTCAAGAACTCTGTAGCACCGCCTACATACCTCGCT
CTGCTAATCCTGTTACCAGTGGCTGCTGCCAGTGGCGATAAGTCGTGTCTTACCGGGTTGGACTCAAGAC
GATAGTTACCGGATAAGGCGCAGCGGTCGGGCTGAACGGGGGGTTCGTGCACACAGCCCAGCTTGGAGCG
AACGACCTACACCGAACTGAGATACCTACAGCGTGAGCTATGAGAAAGCGCCACGCTTCCCGAAGGGAGA
AAGGCGGACAGGTATCCGGTAAGCGGCAGGGTCGGAACAGGAGAGCGCACGAGGGAGCTTCCAGGGGGAA
ACGCCTGGTATCTTTATAGTCCTGTCGGGTTTCGCCACCTCTGACTTGAGCGTCGATTTTTGTGATGCTC
GTCAGGGGGGCGGAGCCTATGGAAAAACGCCAGCAACGCGGCCTTTTTACGGTTCCTGGCCTTTTGCTGG
CCTTTTGCTCACATGTTCTTTCCTGCGTTATCCCCTGATTCTGTGGATAACCGTATTACCGCCTTTGAGT
GAGCTGATACCGCTCGCCGCAGCCGAACGACCGAGCGCAGCGAGTCAGTGAGCGAGGAAGCGGAAGAGCG
CCTGATGCGGTATTTTCTCCTTACGCATCTGTGCGGTATTTCACACCGCAATGGTGCACTCTCAGTACAA
TCTGCTCTGATGCCGCATAGTTAAGCCAGTATACACTCCGCTATCGCTACGTGACTGGGTCATGGCTGCG
CCCCGACACCCGCCAACACCCGCTGACGCGCCCTGACGGGCTTGTCTGCTCCCGGCATCCGCTTACAGAC
AAGCTGTGACCGTCTCCGGGAGCTGCATGTGTCAGAGGTTTTCACCGTCATCACCGAAACGCGCGAGGCA
GCTGCGGTAAAGCTCATCAGCGTGGTCGTGAAGCGATTCACAGATGTCTGCCTGTTCATCCGCGTCCAGC
TCGTTGAGTTTCTCCAGAAGCGTTAATGTCTGGCTTCTGATAAAGCGGGCCATGTTAAGGGCGGTTTTTT
CCTGTTTGGTCACTGATGCCTCCGTGTAAGGGGGATTTCTGTTCATGGGGGTAATGATACCGATGAAACG
AGAGAGGATGCTCACGATACGGGTTACTGATGATGAACATGCCCGGTTACTGGAACGTTGTGAGGGTAAA
CAACTGGCGGTATGGATGCGGCGGGACCAGAGAAAAATCACTCAGGGTCAATGCCAGCGCTTCGTTAATA
CAGATGTAGGTGTTCCACAGGGTAGCCAGCAGCATCCTGCGATGCAGATCCGGAACATAATGGTGCAGGG
CGCTGACTTCCGCGTTTCCAGACTTTACGAAACACGGAAACCGAAGACCATTCATGTTGTTGCTCAGGTC
GCAGACGTTTTGCAGCAGCAGTCGCTTCACGTTCGCTCGCGTATCGGTGATTCATTCTGCTAACCAGTAA
GGCAACCCCGCCAGCCTAGCCGGGTCCTCAACGACAGGAGCACGATCATGCGCACCCGTGGCCAGGACCC
AACGCTGCCCGAGATGCGCCGCGTGCGGCTGCTGGAGATGGCGGACGCGATGGATATGTTCTGCCAAGGG
TTGGTTTGCGCATTCACAGTTCTCCGCAAGAATTGATTGGCTCCAATTCTTGGAGTGGTGAATCCGTTAG
CGAGGTGCCGCCGGCTTCCATTCAGGTCGAGGTGGCCCGGCTCCATGCACCGCGACGCAACGCGGGGAGG
CAGACAAGGTATAGGGCGGCGCCTACAATCCATGCCAACCCGTTCCATGTGCTCGCCGAGGCGGCATAAA
TCGCCGTGACGATCAGCGGTCCAATGATCGAAGTTAGGCTGGTAAGAGCCGCGAGCGATCCTTGAAGCTG
TCCCTGATGGTCGTCATCTACCTGCCTGGACAGCATGGCCTGCAACGCGGGCATCCCGATGCCGCCGGAA
GCGAGAAGAATCATAATGGGGAAGGCCATCCAGCCTCGCGTCGCGAACGCCAGCAAGACGTAGCCCAGCG
CGTCGGCCGCCATGCCGGCGATAATGGCCTGCTTCTCGCCGAAACGTTTGGTGGCGGGACCAGTGACGAA
GGCTTGAGCGAGGGCGTGCAAGATTCCGAATACCGCAAGCGACAGGCCGATCATCGTCGCGCTCCAGCGA
AAGCGGTCCTCGCCGAAAATGACCCAGAGCGCTGCCGGCACCTGTCCTACGAGTTGCATGATAAAGAAGA
CAGTCATAAGTGCGGCGACGATAGTCATGCCCCGCGCCCACCGGAAGGAGCTGACTGGGTTGAAGGCTCT
CAAGGGCATCGGTCGATCGACGCTCTCCCTTATGCGACTCCTGCATTAGGAAGCAGCCCAGTAGTAGGTT
GAGGCCGTTGAGCACCGCCGCCGCAAGGAATGGTGCATGCAAGGAGATGGCGCCCAACAGTCCCCCGGCC
ACGGGGCCTGCCACCATACCCACGCCGAAACAAGCGCTCATGAGCCCGAAGTGGCGAGCCCGATCTTCCC
CATCGGTGATGTCGGCGATATAGGCGCCAGCAACCGCACCTGTGGCGCCGGTGATGCCGGCCACGATGCG
TCCGGCGTAGAGGATCG
Features (pLannotate 1.2.2; 18 found; start..end, strand, type, name):
     21..39      +  promoter       T7 promoter: promoter for bacteriophage T7 RNA polymerase
     71..93      +  RBS            RBS: efficient ribosome binding site from bacteriophage T7 gene 10 (Olins and Rangwala, 1989)
    111..131     +  CDS            8xHis (fragment): 8xHis affinity tag
    140..164     +  protein_bind   attB1: mutant version of attB; recombination site for the Gateway® BP reaction BP Clonase™
    167..187     +  CDS            TEV site: tobacco etch virus (TEV) protease recognition and cleavage site
    191..1291    +  CDS            AKAP8 (fragment): AKAP8_HUMAN - Also known as AKAP95. Experimental evidence at protein level: Swiss-Prot protein existence level 1. Anchoring protein that mediates the subcellular compartmentation of cAMP-dependent protein kinase (PKA type II) (PubMed:9473338). Acts as an anchor for a PKA-signaling complex onto mitotic chromosomes, which is required for maintenance of chromosomes in a condensed form throughout mitosis. Recruits condensin complex subunit NCAPD2 to chromosomes required for chromatin condensation; the function appears to be independent from PKA-anchoring (PubMed:10601332, PubMed:10791967, PubMed:1
   1296..1320    -  protein_bind   attB2: mutant version of attB; recombination site for the Gateway® BP reaction BP Clonase™
   1330..1379    +  CDS            SET1 (fragment): solubility-enhancement tag derived from T7 phage gene 10B
   1387..1434    +  terminator     T7 terminator: transcription terminator for bacteriophage T7 RNA polymerase
   1460..1752    -  CDS            TcR (fragment): tetracycline efflux protein; tet; confers resistance to tetracycline
   1800..1828    -  promoter       tet promoter: E. coli promoter for tetracycline efflux protein gene
   1941..2045    +  promoter       AmpR promoter: bla
   2046..2906    +  CDS            AmpR: β-lactamase; bla; confers resistance to ampicillin, carbenicillin, and related antibiotics
   3077..3665    +  rep_origin     ori: high-copy-number ColE1/pMB1/pBR322/pUC origin of replication
   3851..3990    -  misc_feature   bom: basis of mobility region from pBR322
   4092..4283    -  CDS            rop: Rop protein, which maintains plasmids at low copy number; rop
   4300..4680    +  CDS            YPB1_ECOLX: Protein predicted: Swiss-Prot protein existence level 4. From Escherichia coli.
   4922..5826    -  CDS            TcR (fragment): tetracycline efflux protein; tet; confers resistance to tetracycline
