[The description below was written by a language model from this plasmid's Addgene catalogue record and pLannotate feature annotations shown in this document.]
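Description:
pDest17_AKAP8 LCD (1-367) is a 5.8 kb bacterial expression plasmid built on the Gateway destination vector pDest17 for producing a fragment of human A-kinase anchor protein 8 (AKAP8, also called AKAP95) in E. coli. The insert covers residues 1-367, which the depositor designates the LCD (presumably low-complexity domain, although the record does not expand the abbreviation). It derives from a codon-optimized synthetic gene introduced by Gateway recombination, and the attB1 and attB2 sites that flank it in the feature table are the resulting scars.

Expression is driven by a T7 promoter followed by the phage T7 gene 10 ribosome binding site, so the plasmid needs a host that supplies T7 RNA polymerase, and transcription ends at a T7 terminator. The reading frame begins with a polyhistidine tag (catalogued as 6xHis; the annotation software matched it as a partial 8xHis), continues through attB1 and a TEV protease recognition site, and then enters the AKAP8 coding sequence. This allows metal-affinity purification followed by tag removal, and the depositor notes that TEV cleavage leaves an N-terminal Gly-Ser remnant on the protein. The short gene 10-derived "SET1" fragment annotated after attB2 lies downstream of the insert and is most likely backbone sequence rather than part of the product.

The backbone is pBR322-like. It carries a ColE1/pMB1-type origin together with the bom region and the rop gene, consistent with the recorded low copy number, and β-lactamase for ampicillin selection. Only fragments of the tetracycline resistance gene are annotated, and tetracycline is not listed as a selection. The construct is suited to producing recombinant AKAP8 LCD for in vitro biochemical or biophysical work, though the record states no specific application beyond bacterial expression.
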