Addgene plasmid #235003: pDest17_AKAP8 LCD (1-367)
Purpose: Bacterial expression of N-terminally 6His tagged A-kinase anchor protein 8 LCD
Depositing lab: Tanja Mittag. Depositing organization: St. Jude Children's Research Hospital.
Backbone
  Vector backbone: pDest17
  Backbone manufacturer: GeneUniversal Inc.
  Vector type: Bacterial Expression
Growth in bacteria
  Bacterial resistance: Ampicillin, 100 μg/mL
  Growth temperature: 37°C
  Growth strain: DH5alpha
  Copy number: Low Copy
Gene/Insert
  Gene/Insert name: A-kinase anchor protein 8
  Species: H. sapiens (human)
  Entrez Gene: AKAP8 (a.k.a. AKAP 95, AKAP-8, AKAP-95, AKAP95)
  Promoter: T7
  Tag / fusion protein: 6xHis-TEV (N terminal on backbone)
  Cloning method: Gateway Cloning
Resource information
  A portion of this plasmid was derived from a plasmid made by: Codon optimized gene synthesis
Terms and licenses: Academic/Nonprofit Terms; Industry Terms: Not Available to Industry
Depositor comments: TEV cleavage leaves N-terminal GS tag
How to cite: pDest17_AKAP8 LCD (1-367) was a gift from Tanja Mittag (Addgene plasmid # 235003 ; http://n2t.net/addgene:235003 ; RRID:Addgene_235003)
