>Addgene plasmid #235003 | pDest17_AKAP8 LCD (1-367) | depositor partial sequence | sequence record 462429 | Orf Sequence
GTACAAAAAAGCAGGCTCCGAAAACCTGTATTTCCAGGGCAGCATGGATCAGGGTTATGGTGGTTATGGC
GCCTGGAGTGCCGGTCCGGCCAATACCCAGGGTGCCTATGGCACCGGCGTTGCCAGCTGGCAGGGCTATG
AAAATTATAATTATTACGGTGCACAGAACACCAGTGTTACCACCGGTGCAACCTATAGCTATGGCCCGGC
AAGCTGGGAAGCCGCCAAAGCAAATGATGGTGGTCTGGCCGCAGGTGCCCCGGCTATGCATATGGCAAGC
TATGGTCCGGAACCGTGCACCGATAATAGTGATAGCCTGATTGCAAAAATTAACCAGCGCCTGGATATGA
TGAGCAAAGAAGGTGGTCGTGGCGGCAGCGGCGGTGGTGGTGAAGGTATTCAGGATCGTGAAAGCAGTTT
TCGTTTTCAGCCGTTTGAAAGCTATGATAGCCGCCCGTGTCTGCCGGAACATAATCCGTATCGCCCGAGC
TATAGCTATGATTATGAATTTGATCTGGGCAGCGATCGTAATGGTAGTTTTGGTGGCCAGTATAGCGAAT
GCCGTGATCCGGCCCGCGAACGTGGCAGCCTGGATGGTTTTATGCGTGGCCGTGGCCAGGGCCGTTTTCA
GGATCGCAGTAATCCGGGTACCTTTATGCGCAGCGATCCGTTTGTGCCGCCGGCAGCAAGTAGCGAACCG
CTGAGCACCCCGTGGAATGAACTGAATTATGTTGGTGGTCGCGGCCTGGGTGGCCCGTCACCTAGTCGTC
CGCCGCCTAGCCTGTTTAGTCAGAGCATGGCACCGGATTATGGTGTTATGGGCATGCAGGGTGCAGGCGG
TTATGATAGCACCATGCCGTATGGCTGCGGTCGTAGTCAGCCGCGTATGCGCGATCGTGATCGTCCGAAA
CGCCGCGGCTTTGATCGCTTTGGTCCGGATGGTACCGGCCGTAAACGCAAACAGTTTCAGCTGTATGAAG
AACCGGATACCAAACTGGCCCGCGTTGATAGTGAAGGCGATTTTAGCGAAAATGATGATGCAGCAGGCGA
TTTTCGTAGTGGCGATGAAGAATTCAAAGGCGAAGATGAACTGTGCGATAGTGGCCGCCAGCGCGGTGAA
AAAGAAGATGAAGATGAAGACGTTTAAAACCCAGCTTT
